Addgene plasmid #188271: pCAG-AaCas12b-T2A-EGFP
Purpose: Mammalian expression, Genome editing
Depositing lab: Wei Li. Depositing organization: Institute of Zoology, Chinese Academy of Sciences. Publication: Synergistic engineering of CRISPR-Cas nucleases enables robust mammalian genome editing. Chen Y, Hu Y, Wang X, Luo S, Yang N, Chen Y, Li Z, Zhou Q, Li W. Innovation (Camb). 2022 May 26;3(4):100264. doi: 10.1016/j.xinn.2022.100264. eCollection 2022 Jul 12. PubMed 35693153.
Backbone
  Vector backbone: pUC19
  Vector type: Mammalian Expression, CRISPR
Growth in bacteria
  Bacterial resistance: Ampicillin, 100 μg/mL
  Growth temperature: 37°C
  Growth strain: DH5alpha
  Copy number: High Copy
Gene/Insert
  Gene/Insert name: AaCas12b
  Species: Synthetic
  Mutation: none
  Promoter: CAG
  Cloning method: Gibson Cloning
Terms and licenses: Academic/Nonprofit Terms; Industry Terms: Not Available to Industry
How to cite: pCAG-AaCas12b-T2A-EGFP was a gift from Wei Li (Addgene plasmid # 188271 ; http://n2t.net/addgene:188271 ; RRID:Addgene_188271)
