[The description below was written by a language model from this plasmid's Addgene catalogue record and pLannotate feature annotations shown in this document.]
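Description:
pCAG-AaCas12b-T2A-EGFP is a mammalian expression plasmid for CRISPR genome editing, built on a pUC19 backbone by Gibson assembly. It is maintained in E. coli as a high-copy plasmid through the ColE1/pUC-type origin and selected with ampicillin via the β-lactamase gene and its native promoter. Remnants of the pUC lac region (lac promoter, operator, CAP site and a lacI fragment) and a fragment of the pBR322 bom region are backbone leftovers with no role in the mammalian cassette.

The payload is a single transcription unit driven by the CAG promoter, annotated here as its three parts: the CMV immediate-early enhancer, the chicken β-actin promoter and a chimeric β-actin/β-globin intron, which together give strong, broadly active expression in mammalian cells. A short T7 promoter lies just upstream of the coding region and could support in vitro transcription. The open reading frame encodes a synthetic, unmutated AaCas12b (also called C2c1), a type V RNA-guided nuclease. The annotation tool matched it to the Alicyclobacillus acidoterrestris Cas12b entry, though the record itself lists the species only as synthetic. As the name indicates, it is joined to EGFP through a T2A self-cleaving peptide. The T2A is not annotated separately but presumably lies in the unannotated gap between the two coding sequences, which may also hold other elements the record does not describe. An SV40 polyadenylation signal ends the transcript.

Because T2A yields separate nuclease and EGFP proteins from one mRNA, fluorescence marks the cells expressing Cas12b, allowing transfected cells to be identified or sorted. No guide RNA cassette is annotated, so the guide would have to be supplied separately. The associated work concerns engineering CRISPR-Cas nucleases for robust mammalian genome editing.
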