Features (pLannotate 1.2.2; 15 found; start..end, strand, type, name):
      8..387     +  enhancer       CMV enhancer: human cytomegalovirus immediate early enhancer
    389..664     +  promoter       chicken β-actin promoter: No description available
    665..1681    +  intron         chimeric intron: chimera between introns from chicken β-actin and rabbit β-globin
   1742..1760    +  promoter       T7 promoter: promoter for bacteriophage T7 RNA polymerase
   1799..5185    +  CDS            cas12b: CS12B_ALIAG - Also known as c2c1 From Alicyclobacillus acidoterrestris (strain ATCC 49025 / DSM 3922 / CIP 106132 / NCIMB 13137 / GD3B).
   5384..6103    +  CDS            EGFP: the original enhanced GFP (Yang et al., 1996) mammalian codon-optimized
   6146..6267    +  polyA_signal   SV40 poly(A) signal: SV40 polyadenylation signal
   6334..6350    -  protein_bind   lac operator: The lac repressor binds to the lac operator to inhibit transcription in E. coli. This inhibition can be relieved by adding lactose or isopropyl-β-D-thiogalactopyranoside (IPTG). lac repressor encoded by lacI
   6358..6388    -  promoter       lac promoter: promoter for the E. coli lac operon
   6403..6424    -  protein_bind   CAP binding site: CAP binding activates transcription in the presence of cAMP. E. coli catabolite activator protein
   6437..6529    -  CDS            lacI (fragment): lac repressor; lacI; The lac repressor binds to the lac operator to inhibit transcription in E. coli. This inhibition can be relieved by adding lactose or isopropyl-β-D-thiogalactopyranoside (IPTG).
   6712..7300    -  rep_origin     ori: high-copy-number ColE1/pMB1/pBR322/pUC origin of replication
   7471..8331    -  CDS            AmpR: β-lactamase; bla; confers resistance to ampicillin, carbenicillin, and related antibiotics
   8332..8436    -  promoter       AmpR promoter: bla
   8507..8551    -  misc_feature   bom (fragment): basis of mobility region from pBR322
>Addgene plasmid #188271 | pCAG-AaCas12b-T2A-EGFP | addgene full sequence | sequence record 373798 | Addgene NGS Result
ACGCGTTGACATTGATTATTGACTAGTTATTAATAGTAATCAATTACGGGGTCATTAGTTCATAGCCCAT
ATATGGAGTTCCGCGTTACATAACTTACGGTAAATGGCCCGCCTGGCTGACCGCCCAACGACCCCCGCCC
ATTGACGTCAATAATGACGTATGTTCCCATAGTAACGCCAATAGGGACTTTCCATTGACGTCAATGGGTG
GAGTATTTACGGTAAACTGCCCACTTGGCAGTACATCAAGTGTATCATATGCCAAGTACGCCCCCTATTG
ACGTCAATGACGGTAAATGGCCCGCCTGGCATTATGCCCAGTACATGACCTTATGGGACTTTCCTACTTG
GCAGTACATCTACGTATTAGTCATCGCTATTACCATGGTCGAGGTGAGCCCCACGTTCTGCTTCACTCTC
CCCATCTCCCCCCCCTCCCCACCCCCAATTTTGTATTTATTTATTTTTTAATTATTTTGTGCAGCGATGG
GGGCGGGGGGGGGGGGGGSGCGCGCCAGGCGGGGCGGGGCGGGGCGAGGGGCGGGGCGGGGCGAGGCGGA
GAGGTGCGGCGGCAGCCAATCAGAGCGGCGCGCTCCGAAAGTTTCCTTTTATGGCGAGGCGGCGGCGGCG
GCGGCCCTATAAAAAGCGAAGCGCGCGGCGGGCGGGAGTCGCTGCGCGCTGCCTTCGCCCCGTGCCCCGC
TCCGCCGCCGCCTCGCGCCGCCCGCCCCGGCTCTGACTGACCGCGTTACTCCCACAGGTGAGCGGGCGGG
ACGGCCCTTCTCCTCCGGGCTGTAATTAGCGCTTGGTTTAATGACGGCTTGTTTCTTTTCTGTGGCTGCG
TGAAAGCCTTGAGGGGCTCCGGGAGGGCCCTTTGTGCGGGGGGAGCGGCTCGGGGGGTGCGTGCGTGTGT
GTGTGCGTGGGGAGCGCCGCGTGCGGCTCCGCGCTGCCCGGCGGCTGTGAGCGCTGCGGGCGCGGCGCGG
GGCTTTGTGCGCTCCGCAGTGTGCGCGAGGGGAGCGCGGCCGGGGGCGGTGCCCCGCGGTGCGGGGGGGG
CTGCGAGGGGAACAAAGGCTGCGTGCGGGGTGTGTGCGTGGGGGGGTGAGCAGGGGGTGTGGGCGCGTCG
GTCGGGCTGCAACCCCCCCTGCACCCCCCTCCCCGAGTTGCTGAGCACGGCCCGGCTTCGGGTGCGGGGC
TCCGTACGGGGCGTGGCGCGGGGCTCGCCGTGCCGGGCGGGGGGTGGCGGCAGGTGGGGGTGCCGGGCGG
GGCGGGGCCGCCTCGGGCCGGGGAGGGCTCGGGGGAGGGGCGCGGCGGCCCCCGGAGCGCCGGCGGCTGT
CGAGGCGCGGCGAGCCGCAGCCATTGCCTTTTATGGTAATCGTGCGAGAGGGCGCAGGGACTTCCTTTGT
CCCAAATCTGTGCGGAGCCGAAATCTGGGAGGCGCCGCCGCACCCCCTCTAGCGGGCGCGGGGCGAAGCG
GTGCGGCGCCGGCAGGAAGGAAATGGGCGGGGAGGGCCTTCGTGCGTCGCCGCGCCGCCGTCCCCTTCTC
CCTCTCCAGCCTCGGGGCTGTCCGCGGGGGGACGGCTGCCTTCGGGGGGGACGGGGCAGGGCGGGGTTCG
GCTTCTGGCGTGTGACCGGCGGCTCTAGCGCCTCTGCTAACCATGTTCATGCCTTCTTCTTTTTCCTACA
GCTCCTGGGCAACGTGCTGGTTATTGTGCTGTCTCATCATTTTGGCAAAGCTAGTGAATTCTAATACGAC
TCACTATAGGCCGCCACCATGCCCAAGAAGAAGAGGAAGGTTCCCGGGATGGCCGTGAAGTCCATGAAGG
TGAAGCTGCGGCTGGATAACATGCCCGAGATCAGAGCCGGCCTGTGGAAGCTGCACACCGAAGTGAATGC
CGGCGTGAGGTACTATACAGAGTGGCTGTCTCTGCTGAGACAGGAGAACCTGTACCGGAGAAGCCCCAAT
GGCGACGGCGAGCAGGAGTGCTATAAGACCGCCGAGGAGTGTAAGGCAGAGCTGCTGGAGAGGCTGAGGG
CACGGCAGGTGGAGAACGGCCACTGCGGCCCTGCCGGCTCCGACGATGAGCTGCTGCAGCTGGCAAGGCA
GCTGTACGAGCTGCTGGTGCCACAGGCAATCGGAGCAAAGGGCGATGCACAGCAGATCGCCAGAAAGTTC
CTGTCTCCACTGGCAGACAAGGATGCAGTGGGAGGACTGGGAATCGCAAAGGCAGGCAATAAGCCTCGGT
GGGTGAGAATGAGGGAGGCAGGAGAGCCAGGATGGGAGGAGGAGAAGGCAAAGGCAGAGGCAAGGAAGAG
CACCGACAGGACAGCAGATGTGCTGAGGGCCCTGGCAGACTTCGGCCTGAAGCCACTGATGCGCGTGTAC
ACCGACTCCGATATGAGCTCCGTGCAGTGGAAGCCTCTGAGGAAGGGACAGGCCGTGCGGACATGGGACA
GAGATATGTTTCAGCAGGCCATCGAGCGGATGATGTCCTGGGAGTCTTGGAACCAGAGAGTGGGCGAGGC
CTATGCCAAGCTGGTGGAGCAGAAGAGCCGCTTCGAGCAGAAGAACTTTGTGGGCCAGGAGCACCTGGTG
CAGCTGGTGAATCAGCTGCAGCAGGATATGAAGGAGGCCTCTCACGGCCTGGAGAGCAAGGAGCAGACCG
CACACTACCTGACAGGACGGGCCCTGAGAGGATCCGACAAGGTGTTCGAGAAGTGGGAGAAGCTGGACCC
CGATGCCCCTTTTGACCTGTATGATACCGAGATCAAGAACGTGCAGAGGCGCAATACACGGAGATTCGGC
AGCCACGATCTGTTTGCCAAGCTGGCCGAGCCAAAGTACCAGGCCCTGTGGAGGGAGGACGCCTCCTTCC
TGACCCGCTACGCCGTGTATAACTCTATCGTGAGGAAGCTGAATCACGCCAAGATGTTCGCCACCTTTAC
ACTGCCAGATGCCACCGCCCACCCCATCTGGACACGCTTTGACAAGCTGGGCGGCAACCTGCACCAGTAT
ACATTCCTGTTTAATGAGTTCGGAGAGGGCAGGCACGCAATCAGGTTTCAGAAGCTGCTGACCGTGGAGG
ACGGAGTGGCAAAGGAGGTGGACGATGTGACAGTGCCCATCTCCATGTCTGCCCAGCTGGACGATCTGCT
GCCAAGGGATCCACACGAGCTGGTGGCCCTGTACTTCCAGGACTATGGCGCCGAGCAGCACCTGGCAGGA
GAGTTTGGAGGAGCCAAGATCCAGTACAGGCGCGATCAGCTGAACCACCTGCACGCAAGGAGAGGAGCAA
GAGACGTGTATCTGAATCTGTCCGTGCGGGTGCAGAGCCAGTCCGAGGCAAGAGGAGAGAGGCGCCCCCC
TTACGCAGCCGTGTTCCGGCTGGTGGGCGACAACCACAGAGCCTTCGTGCACTTTGACAAGCTGTCCGAT
TATCTGGCCGAGCACCCTGACGATGGCAAGCTGGGATCCGAGGGACTGCTGTCTGGACTGAGAGTGATGT
CTGTGGATCTGGGCCTGAGAACCTCTGCCAGCATCTCCGTGTTTAGGGTGGCCCGCAAGGACGAGCTGAA
GCCTAATAGCGAGGGCCGGGTGCCTTTCTGCTTTCCAATCGAGGGCAACGAGAATCTGGTGGCCGTGCAC
GAGAGATCCCAGCTGCTGAAGCTGCCAGGCGAGACAGAGTCTAAGGATCTGAGGGCAATCAGAGAGGAGA
GGCAGCGGACCCTGAGGCAGCTGCGCACACAGCTGGCCTACCTGCGGCTGCTGGTGAGATGCGGAAGCGA
GGACGTGGGCCGGAGAGAGAGGTCCTGGGCCAAGCTGATCGAGCAGCCTATGGACGCCAACCAGATGACC
CCAGATTGGCGCGAGGCCTTCGAGGACGAGCTGCAGAAGCTGAAGAGCCTGTACGGCATCTGTGGCGATA
GGGAGTGGACAGAGGCCGTGTATGAGTCCGTGAGGCGCGTGTGGAGGCACATGGGCAAGCAGGTGCGGGA
CTGGAGAAAGGATGTGAGGTCTGGAGAGAGGCCAAAGATCAGGGGCTATCAGAAGGACGTGGTGGGCGGC
AATAGCATCGAGCAGATCGAGTACCTGGAGAGGCAGTATAAGTTCCTGAAGTCTTGGAGCTTCTTTGGCA
AGGTGAGCGGCCAGGTCATCAGAGCCGAGAAGGGCTCCAGGTTTGCCATCACCCTGCGCGAGCACATCGA
CCACGCCAAGGAGGATAGGCTGAAGAAGCTGGCCGATCGCATCATCATGGAGGCCCTGGGCTACGTGTAT
GCCCTGGACGATGAGCGCGGCAAGGGCAAGTGGGTGGCCAAGTACCCACCCTGTCAGCTGATCCTGCTGG
AGGAGCTGAGCGAGTATCAGTTCAACAATGACCGGCCTCCATCTGAGAACAATCAGCTGATGCAGTGGAG
CCACAGAGGCGTGTTTCAGGAGCTGCTGAACCAGGCCCAGGTGCACGATCTGCTGGTGGGCACCATGTAC
GCCGCCTTCTCTAGCAGATTTGACGCAAGGACAGGAGCACCAGGAATCAGGTGCAGGAGAGTGCCTGCAA
GGTGTGCAAGGGAGCAGAACCCAGAGCCTTTCCCATGGTGGCTGAATAAGTTTGTGGCCGAGCACAAGCT
GGACGGCTGCCCACTGAGAGCAGACGATCTGATCCCAACCGGAGAGGGAGAGTTCTTTGTGAGCCCTTTC
TCCGCCGAGGAGGGCGATTTTCACCAGATCCACGCCGACCTGAACGCCGCCCAGAATCTGCAGAGGCGCC
TGTGGAGCGACTTCGATATCTCCCAGATCAGACTGAGGTGTGACTGGGGAGAGGTGGATGGAGAGCCCGT
GCTGATCCCTAGAACCACAGGCAAGAGGACCGCCGATTCTTACGGCAACAAGGTGTTCTATACCAAGACA
GGCGTGACATACTATGAGCGCGAGCGGGGCAAGAAGCGGAGAAAGGTGTTTGCACAGGAGGAGCTGAGCG
AGGAGGAGGCAGAGCTGCTGGTGGAGGCAGACGAGGCCAGGGAGAAGTCCGTGGTGCTGATGCGCGATCC
ATCTGGCATCATCAACCGCGGCGACTGGACCCGGCAGAAGGAGTTCTGGAGCATGGTGAATCAGAGAATC
GAGGGCTACCTGGTGAAGCAGATCAGATCTAGGGTGCGCCTGCAGGAGAGCGCCTGTGAGAATACAGGCG
ACATCGCTAGCCCAAAGAAGAAGAGGAAAGTCTCTAGATACCCTTATGATGTTCCAGATTATGCCGGATA
CCCATACGATGTCCCTGACTATGCAGGCTCCTACCCTTATGACGTCCCAGACTACGCCGGATCCAGGTCC
GGCGGCGGAGAGGGCAGAGGAAGTCTTCTAACATGCGGTGACGTGGAGGAGAATCCCGGCCCAATGGTGA
GCAAGGGCGAGGAGCTGTTCACCGGGGTGGTGCCCATCCTGGTCGAGCTGGACGGCGACGTAAACGGCCA
CAAGTTCAGCGTGTCCGGCGAGGGCGAGGGCGATGCCACCTACGGCAAGCTGACCCTGAAGTTCATCTGC
ACCACCGGCAAGCTGCCCGTGCCCTGGCCCACCCTCGTGACCACCCTGACCTACGGCGTGCAGTGCTTCA
GCCGCTACCCCGACCACATGAAGCAGCACGACTTCTTCAAGTCCGCCATGCCCGAAGGCTACGTCCAGGA
GCGCACCATCTTCTTCAAGGACGACGGCAACTACAAGACCCGCGCCGAGGTGAAGTTCGAGGGCGACACC
CTGGTGAACCGCATCGAGCTGAAGGGCATCGACTTCAAGGAGGACGGCAACATCCTGGGGCACAAGCTGG
AGTACAACTACAACAGCCACAACGTCTATATCATGGCCGACAAGCAGAAGAACGGCATCAAGGTGAACTT
CAAGATCCGCCACAACATCGAGGACGGCAGCGTGCAGCTCGCCGACCACTACCAGCAGAACACCCCCATC
GGCGACGGCCCCGTGCTGCTGCCCGACAACCACTACCTGAGCACCCAGTCCGCCCTGAGCAAAGACCCCA
ACGAGAAGCGCGATCACATGGTCCTGCTGGAGTTCGTGACCGCCGCCGGGATCACTCTCGGCATGGACGA
GCTGTACAAGTAACTGCAGCGCGGGGATCTCATGCTGGAGTTCTTCGCCCACCCCAACTTGTTTATTGCA
GCTTATAATGGTTACAAATAAAGCAATAGCATCACAAATTTCACAAATAAAGCATTTTTTTCACTGCATT
CTAGTTGTGGTTTGTCCAAACTCATCAATGTATCTTATTAATTAACGTCGACCTCTAGCTAGAGCTTGGC
GTAATCATGGTCATAGCTGTTTCCTGTGTGAAATTGTTATCCGCTCACAATTCCACACAACATACGAGCC
GGAAGCATAAAGTGTAAAGCCTAGGGTGCCTAATGAGTGAGCTAACTCACATTAATTGCGTTGCGCTCAC
TGCCCGCTTTCCAGTCGGGAAACCTGTCGTGCCAGCTGCATTAATGAATCGGCCAACGCGCGGGGAGAGG
CGGTTTGCGTATTGGGCGCTCTTCCGCTTCCTCGCTCACTGACTCGCTGCGCTCGGTCGTTCGGCTGCGG
CGAGCGGTATCAGCTCACTCAAAGGCGGTAATACGGTTATCCACAGAATCAGGGGATAACGCAGGAAAGA
ACATGTGAGCAAAAGGCCAGCAAAAGGCCAGGAACCGTAAAAAGGCCGCGTTGCTGGCGTTTTTCCATAG
GCTCCGCCCCCCTGACGAGCATCACAAAAATCGACGCTCAAGTCAGAGGTGGCGAAACCCGACAGGACTA
TAAAGATACCAGGCGTTTCCCCCTGGAAGCTCCCTCGTGCGCTCTCCTGTTCCGACCCTGCCGCTTACCG
GATACCTGTCCGCCTTTCTCCCTTCGGGAAGCGTGGCGCTTTCTCATAGCTCACGCTGTAGGTATCTCAG
TTCGGTGTAGGTCGTTCGCTCCAAGCTGGGCTGTGTGCACGAACCCCCCGTTCAGCCCGACCGCTGCGCC
TTATCCGGTAACTATCGTCTTGAGTCCAACCCGGTAAGACACGACTTATCGCCACTGGCAGCAGCCACTG
GTAACAGGATTAGCAGAGCGAGGTATGTAGGCGGTGCTACAGAGTTCTTGAAGTGGTGGCCTAACTACGG
CTACACTAGAAGAACAGTATTTGGTATCTGCGCTCTGCTGAAGCCAGTTACCTTCGGAAAAAGAGTTGGT
AGCTCTTGATCCGGCAAACAAACCACCGCTGGTAGCGGTGGTTTTTTTGTTTGCAAGCAGCAGATTACGC
GCAGAAAAAAAGGATCTCAAGAAGATCCTTTGATCTTTTCTACGGGGTCTGACGCTCAGTGGAACGAAAA
CTCACGTTAAGGGATTTTGGTCATGAGATTATCAAAAAGGATCTTCACCTAGATCCTTTTAAATTAAAAA
TGAAGTTTTAAATCAATCTAAAGTATATATGAGTAAACTTGGTCTGACAGTTACCAATGCTTAATCAGTG
AGGCACCTATCTCAGCGATCTGTCTATTTCGTTCATCCATAGTTGCCTGACTCCCCGTCGTGTAGATAAC
TACGATACGGGAGGGCTTACCATCTGGCCCCAGTGCTGCAATGATACCGCGAGACCCACGCTCACCGGCT
CCAGATTTATCAGCAATAAACCAGCCAGCCGGAAGGGCCGAGCGCAGAAGTGGTCCTGCAACTTTATCCG
CCTCCATCCAGTCTATTAATTGTTGCCGGGAAGCTAGAGTAAGTAGTTCGCCAGTTAATAGTTTGCGCAA
CGTTGTTGCCATTGCTACAGGCATCGTGGTGTCACGCTCGTCGTTTGGTATGGCTTCATTCAGCTCCGGT
TCCCAACGATCAAGGCGAGTTACATGATCCCCCATGTTGTGCAAAAAAGCGGTTAGCTCCTTCGGTCCTC
CGATCGTTGTCAGAAGTAAGTTGGCCGCAGTGTTATCACTCATGGTTATGGCAGCACTGCATAATTCTCT
TACTGTCATGCCATCCGTAAGATGCTTTTCTGTGACTGGTGAGTACTCAACCAAGTCATTCTGAGAATAG
TGTATGCGGCGACCGAGTTGCTCTTGCCCGGCGTCAATACGGGATAATACCGCGCCACATAGCAGAACTT
TAAAAGTGCTCATCATTGGAAAACGTTCTTCGGGGCGAAAACTCTCAAGGATCTTACCGCTGTTGAGATC
CAGTTCGATGTAACCCACTCGTGCACCCAACTGATCTTCAGCATCTTTTACTTTCACCAGCGTTTCTGGG
TGAGCAAAAACAGGAAGGCAAAATGCCGCAAAAAAGGGAATAAGGGCGACACGGAAATGTTGAATACTCA
TACTCTTCCTTTTTCAATATTATTGAAGCATTTATCAGGGTTATTGTCTCATGAGCGGATACATATTTGA
ATGTATTTAGAAAAATAAACAAATAGGGGTTCCGCGCACATTTCCCCGAAAAGTGCCACCTGACGTCGAC
GGATCGGGAGATCGATCTCCCGATCCCCTAGGGTCGACTCTCAGTACAATCTGCTCTGATGCCGCATAGT
TAAGCCAGTATCTGCTCCCTGCTTGTGTGTTGGAGGTCGCTGAGTAGTGCGCGAGCAAAATTTAAGCTAC
AACAAGGCAAGGCTTGACCGACAATTGCATGAAGAATCTGCTTAGGGTTAGGCGTTTTGCGCTGCTTCGC
GATGTACGGGCCAGATAT
